Addgene plasmid #216914: pST39-Mega'-deltaNJ
Purpose: Mega' with knockout of GvpN and GvpJ
Depositing lab: George Lu. Depositing organization: Rice University. Publication: Elucidating the assembly of gas vesicles by systematic protein-protein interaction analysis. Iburg M, Anderson AP, Wong VT, Anton ED, He A, Lu GJ. EMBO J. 2024 Oct;43(19):4156-4172. doi: 10.1038/s44318-024-00178-2. Epub 2024 Sep 3. PubMed 39227754.
Backbone
  Vector backbone: pST39
  Vector type: Bacterial Expression
Growth in bacteria
  Bacterial resistance: Ampicillin, 100 μg/mL
  Growth temperature: 30°C
  Growth strain: DH5alpha
  Copy number: Low Copy
Gene/Insert
  Gene/Insert name: Mega' with knockout of GvpN and GvpJ
  Species: Synthetic; Priestia megaterium
  Cloning method: Gibson Cloning
Terms and licenses: Academic/Nonprofit Terms; Industry Terms: Not Available to Industry
Depositor comments: Please visit https://www.biorxiv.org/content/10.1101/2023.07.23.550228v1 for bioRxiv preprint.
How to cite: pST39-Mega'-deltaNJ was a gift from George Lu (Addgene plasmid # 216914 ; http://n2t.net/addgene:216914 ; RRID:Addgene_216914)
