[The description below was written by a language model from this plasmid's Addgene catalogue record and pLannotate feature annotations shown in this document.]
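Description:
pST39-Mega'-deltaNJ is a bacterial expression plasmid built on the pST39 backbone, a T7-driven vector for expressing multiple genes together in E. coli. It replicates from a ColE1/pMB1-type origin. The adjacent rop gene and the pBR322 bom region fit the low copy number given in the catalogue entry. Selection is by ampicillin resistance, provided by a TEM beta-lactamase (bla) gene under its own promoter and followed by an fd terminator. A short fragment annotated as RSF ori next to the main origin, and a fragment of mbeC, are probably homology hits within backbone sequence rather than separate functional elements.

The payload lies between a T7 promoter and a T7 terminator and spans nearly 5 kb. It carries "Mega'", a gas vesicle gene cluster derived from Priestia (formerly Bacillus) megaterium, listed as partly synthetic and assembled by Gibson cloning, in a version where GvpN and GvpJ have been knocked out. The record does not say how the knockouts were made. Automated annotation recognises only two of the cluster's genes: gvpB, a GvpA-type protein that forms the core of the vesicle shell, and gvpS. The remaining cluster genes are not annotated, so the full gene content cannot be read from the feature table. Short hits to a rice ADH 5'-UTR, ydeC and a SET1 tag are small fragments and are likely spurious.

The associated study mapped protein-protein interactions underlying gas vesicle assembly. This construct therefore probably serves as a double-deletion variant for testing how loss of GvpN and GvpJ affects vesicle formation in a host supplying T7 RNA polymerase.
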