Features (pLannotate 1.2.2; 15 found; start..end, strand, type, name):
     48..181     +  rep_origin     RSF ori (fragment): Plasmids containing the RSF 1030 origin of replication can be propagated in E. coli cells that contain additional plasmids with compatible origins.
    186..325     -  misc_feature   bom: basis of mobility region from pBR322
    427..618     -  CDS            rop: Rop protein, which maintains plasmids at low copy number; rop
    658..768     +  CDS            mbeC (fragment): MBEC_ECOLX - Experimental evidence at protein level: Swiss-Prot protein existence level 1. Required for efficient mobilization of ColE1 plasmid and is thus essential to promote the specific transfer of the plasmid during conjugation. Probably functions by inducing DNA bending, helping the MbeA relaxase to melt the DNA around the nic site and cleave the phosphodiester bond. Binds specifically double-stranded DNA (dsDNA) containing the ColE1 oriT but does not recognize the inverted repeat (IR). From Escherichia coli.
    855..873     +  promoter       T7 promoter: promoter for bacteriophage T7 RNA polymerase
   1121..1384    +  CDS            gvpB: GVPB_BACME - Protein inferred from homology: Swiss-Prot protein existence level 3. Gas vesicles are small, hollow, gas filled protein structures that are found in several microbial planktonic microorganisms. They allow the positioning of the organism at the favorable depth for growth. GvpA type proteins form the essential core of the structure. From Bacillus megaterium.
   2962..2978    +  5'UTR          OsADH 5'-UTR (fragment): translational enhancer from the 5'-UTR of the Oryza sativa alcohol dehydrogenase gene (Sugio et al., 2008)
   3619..3903    +  CDS            gvpS: GVPS_BACME - Protein inferred from homology: Swiss-Prot protein existence level 3. Gas vesicles are small, hollow, gas filled protein structures that are found in several microbial planktonic microorganisms. They allow the positioning of the organism at the favorable depth for growth (By similarity). From Bacillus megaterium.
   5545..5664    -  CDS            ydeC (fragment): YDEC_BACSU - Protein predicted: Swiss-Prot protein existence level 4. From Bacillus subtilis (strain 168).
   5697..5746    +  CDS            SET1 (fragment): solubility-enhancement tag derived from T7 phage gene 10B
   5754..5799    +  terminator     T7 terminator: transcription terminator for bacteriophage T7 RNA polymerase
   5867..5958    +  promoter       AmpR promoter: bla
   5959..6816    +  CDS            bla: BLAT_ECOLX - Experimental evidence at protein level: Swiss-Prot protein existence level 1. TEM-type are the most prevalent beta-lactamases in enterobacteria; they hydrolyze the beta-lactam bond in susceptible beta-lactam antibiotics, thus conferring resistance to penicillins and cephalosporins. TEM-3 and TEM-4 are capable of hydrolyzing cefotaxime and ceftazidime. TEM-5 is capable of hydrolyzing ceftazidime. TEM-6 is capable of hydrolyzing ceftazidime and aztreonam. TEM-8/CAZ-2, TEM- 16/CAZ-7 and TEM-24/CAZ-6 are markedly active against ceftazidime. IRT- 4 shows resistance to beta-lactamase in
   6823..6862    +  terminator     fd terminator: central terminator from bacteriophage fd (Otsuka and Kunisawa, 1982)
   6893..7481    +  rep_origin     ori: high-copy-number ColE1/pMB1/pBR322/pUC origin of replication
>Addgene plasmid #216914 | pST39-Mega'-deltaNJ | addgene full sequence | sequence record 445906 | Addgene NGS Result
AACGCCAGCAACGCGGCCTTTTTACGGTTCCTGGCCTTTTGCTGGCCTTTTGCTCACATGTTCTTTCCTG
CGTTATCCCCTGATTCTGTGGATAACCGTATTACCGCCTTTGAGTGAGCTGATACCGCTCGCCGCAGCCG
AACGACCGAGCGCAGCGAGTCAGTGAGCGAGGAAGCGGAAGAGCGCCTGATGCGGTATTTTCTCCTTACG
CATCTGTGCGGTATTTCACACCGCAATGGTGCACTCTCAGTACAATCTGCTCTGATGCCGCATAGTTAAG
CCAGTATACACTCCGCTATCGCTACGTGACTGGGTCATGGCTGCGCCCCGACACCCGCCAACACCCGCTG
ACGCGCCCTGACGGGCTTGTCTGCTCCCGGCATCCGCTTACAGACAAGCTGTGACCGTCTCCGGGAGCTG
CATGTGTCAGAGGTTTTCACCGTCATCACCGAAACGCGCGAGGCAGCTGCGGTAAAGCTCATCAGCGTGG
TCGTGAAGCGATTCACAGATGTCTGCCTGTTCATCCGCGTCCAGCTCGTTGAGTTTCTCCAGAAGCGTTA
ATGTCTGGCTTCTGATAAAGCGGGCCATGTTAAGGGCGGTTTTTTCCTGTTTGGTCACTGATGCCTCCGT
GTAAGGGGGATTTCTGTTCATGGGGTAATGATACCGATGAAACGAGAGAGGATGCTCACGATACGGGTTA
CTGATGATGAACATGCCCGGTTACTGGAACGTTGTGAGGGTAAACAACTGGCGGTATGGATGCGGCGGGA
CCAGAGAAAAATCACTCAGGGTCAATGCCAGCGCTTCGTTAATACAGATGTAGGTGTTGGCACCATGCAT
CGATCCCGCGAAATTAATACGACTCACTATAGGGAGACCACAACGGTTTCCCTCTAGAGATAGCTTAGCG
ATGTGAAAGAAGCTGGAGAAAACTTTCAAGAAAAAGTTTCTTCTTCAGACGATAAAGAGAAGTCAAAAAA
TAAGCGGAAAATAAAAGGCGTAAATCAGATTAAAAAAGCAACGGATATTAAAAGCTCTACTAAGATTAAA
AGTTCTAATGATATTAAATCATCTACAGATTTAAAAACAATGGGATCATAAGCGAAAGGAGAAATGAGAT
ATGTCTATTCAAAAAAGTACTAATAGTTCAAGTTTAGCAGAAGTCATTGACCGTATTTTAGATAAAGGAA
TTGTTATTGATGCTTTTGCAAGAGTTTCTGTTGTAGGAATTGAAATTTTAACGATTGAAGCGCGAGTGGT
TATTGCCAGTGTTGATACATGGTTACGCTATGCAGAAGCAGTAGGGCTTCTTCGTGACGACGTAGAAGAA
AACGGTCTTCCTGAACGTTCAAATTCAAGTGAAGGGCAGCCGCGTTTTAGTATTTAATATGAAGTGGTAT
GGAACCTTCCTTTTTTGAGGGTGGTTCCAGCTTTTAGATCTAACTATTGGAGGCTACTAAAAATGGAAAT
TAAAAAAATTATGCAAGCCGTGAACGACTTTTTCGGTGAACACGTAGCTCCTCCTCATAAAATTACCTCG
GTGGAAGCTACTGAAGATGAAGGTTGGAGAGTTATTGTTGAAGTCATTGAAGAACGAGAATATATGAAAA
AATACGCCAAAGATGAAATGCTCGGAACGTACGAGTGCTTTGTAAATAAAGAAAAAGAAGTCATTTCATT
CAAACGACTCGACGTCAGATATAGAAGCGCCATTGGCATTGAAGCATAAACGATAAGATGGAGGAGCTTG
AAAACATGAGTGAAACAAACGAAACAGGTATTTATATTTTTAGCGCCATTCAAACGGATAAAGACGAAGA
ATTTGGCGCCGTGGAAGTAGAAGGAACAAAAGCTGAAACATTTTTGATTCGCTACAAAGACGCGGCTATG
GTAGCAGCTGAAGTACCGATGAAAATTTATCATCCTAATCGCCAAAATTTATTAATGCATCAAAACGCAG
TAGCAGCGATTATGGACAAGAACGATACGGTTATTCCAATCAGCTTTGGGAATGTATTCAAATCAAAAGA
AGACGTAAAAGTTCTTTTGGAAAACCTTTATCCGCAGTTTGAAAAGCTGTTTCCAGCGATCAAAGGAAAA
ATTGAAGTCGGTTTAAAAGTAATTGGGAAAAAAGAATGGCTTGAGAAAAAAGTAAACGAAAATCCTGAAC
TTGAGAAAGTATCAGCATCCGTAAAAGGAAAATCAGAAGCAGCCGGTTATTATGAGCGTATTCAACTTGG
AGGAATGGCTCAAAAGATGTTTACTTCCCTGCAAAAAGAAGTCAAGACAGATGTGTTTTCTCCGCTTGAA
GAAGCAGCGGAAGCAGCAAAAGCAAATGAGCCAACGGGCGAAACGATGCTTTTAAACGCGTCTTTCTTAA
TTAACCGAGAAGATGAAGCGAAGTTTGATGAAAAAGTAAATGAAGCGCATGAAAACTGGAAAGACAAAGC
CGATTTTCATTACAGCGGTCCTTGGCCTGCTTATAATTTTGTGAACATTCGCCTAAAAGTAGAAGAGAAA
TAACGTGCTTCACAAATTAGTAACCGCACCCATTAACCTTGTAGTGAAAATCGGCGAAAAAGTACAGGAA
GAAGCTGATAAACAGCTATATGACCTTCCGACGATTCAGCAAAAGCTCATTCAGCTTCAAATGATGTTTG
AGCTTGGTGAAATTCCAGAAGAAGCGTTTCAAGAAAAAGAAGATGAATTGTTAATGAGGTACGAAATTGC
GAAACGCAGAGAAATTGAACAATGGGAAGAGCTAACACAAAAAAGAAATGAGGAATCCTAGATGGGAGAA
TTACTGTATTTATACGGTTTAATTCCAACAAAAGAAGCAGCAGCCATAGAGCCGTTTCCATCTTATAAGG
GGTTTGACGGAGAACATTCACTGTACCCAATTGCGTTTGATCAGGTGACGGCTGTAGTTTCTAAGCTGGA
TGCTGACACCTATTCAGAAAAAGTGATTCAAGAAAAAATGGAGCAGGATATGAGCTGGCTGCAGGAAAAA
GCATTTCATCATCACGAAACGGTAGCCGCTTTGTACGAAGAATTTACGATCATTCCATTAAAATTTTGCA
CCATTTATAAAGGTGAAGAAAGTCTGCAGGCAGCTATTGAGATTAACAAAGAAAAGATAGAGAATTCACT
GACGCTGCTTCAAGGAAATGAAGAGTGGAATGTGAAAATTTACTGTGATGATACAGAGCTTAAAAAAGGA
ATCAGCGAAACGAATGAAAGCGTGAAAGCGAAAAAACAAGAAATTAGTCACTTATCACCAGGAAGACAGT
TTTTTGAAAAGAAAAAAATAGATCAGCTGATTGAAAAAGAATTAGAGCTTCACAAAAACAAAGTGTGTGA
AGAGATACATGACAAGCTAAAAGAATTATCGCTTTATGACTCTGTTAAAAAGAATTGGAGCAAAGACGTA
ACTGGCGCAGCTGAACAGATGGCGTGGAACAGCGTGTTTCTTCTCCCGTCTCTGCAGATTACTAAGTTCG
TAAACGAAATAGAAGAGCTTCAGCAAAGGCTTGAAAATAAAGGCTGGAAGTTTGAAGTGACGGGACCATG
GCCGCCCTATCATTTCTCGAGCTTTGCGTAAAGTGAGGAATTAACATTATGTCTCTTAAACAATCCATGG
AGAATAAAGATATTGCTCTTATTGATATTTTAGATGTCATTTTAGATAAAGGAGTCGCCATTAAAGGAGA
CTTAATCATTTCCATAGCTGGCGTCGATTTAGTGTATTTGGATTTGCGGGTGCTTATTTCTTCGGTTGAA
ACGCTTGTGCAAGCAAAAGAAGGAAATCACAAACCAATCACTTCTGAACAATTTGATAAACAAAAGGAGG
AATTAATGGATGCAACCGGTCAGCCAAGCAAATGGACGAATCCACTTGGATCCTGATCAAGCTGAACAAG
GCTTAGCGCAGCTTGTGATGACAGTTATTGAGCTATTGAGGCAAATCGTTGAACGTCATGCCATGAGGCG
GGTGGAGGGTGGAACGTTGACGGACGAACAAATTGAAAACTTAGGAATTGCACTAATGAACTTAGAAGAA
AAAATGGACGAGTTGAAAGAGGTGTTCGGTCTGGATGCAGAAGATTTAAATATTGATCTTGGACCGCTAG
GCAGCCTGCTTTAAGCGGAAATGGAGGGATTTACAATGGCAACTGAAACAAAATTAGATAACACACAGGC
AGAAAACAAGGAAAATAAAAATGCGGAAAACGGTTCAAAAGAAAAGAACGGTTCAAAAGCAAGCAAAACA
ACAAGCAGCGGGCCAATCAAACGAGCGGTAGCAGGAGGCATCATCGGTGCAACGATTGGATATGTATCGA
CTCCTGAAAATCGAAAAAGTCTCCTTGACCGCATTGATACAGACGAATTAAAAAGCAAAGCATCTGATTT
AGGAACAAAGGTAAAAGAAAAATCAAAAAGCAGCGTGGCCAGCCTGAAAACATCTGCGGGAAGCTTGTTT
AAAAAAGATAAAGATAAATCAAAAGATGATGAAGAAAACGTAAATTCTTCTAGTAGCGAAACAGAAGACG
ATAACGTTCAAGAGTACGACGAGTTAAAAGAAGAAAATCAAACTCTTCAAGATCGCTTATCACAGCTTGA
AGAAAAAATGAACATGCTTGTTGAGCTTAGCCTCAATAAAAATCAAGACGAAGAAGCGGAAGATACAGAT
TCCGACGAAGAAGAGAACGATGAGAACGATGAAAACGATGAAAACGAGCAGGACGATGAAAACGAAGAAG
AAACATCTAAGCCACGTAAAAAGGATAAAAAAGAAGCTGAGGAAGAAGAAAGTGAAAGTGACGAAGACAG
CGAGGAAGAAGAGGAAGATTCTCGCTCAAACAAAAAAAATAAAAAAGTAAAAACAGAAGAAGAAGACGAA
GATGAAAGCGAAGAAGAAAAAAAGGAAGCGAAACCAAAAAAGTCAACAGCTAAAAAATCAAAAAATACAA
AAGCAAAGAAAAACACGGACGAAGAAGATGATGAAGCAACATCTCTTTCTAGTGAAGACGATACAACAGC
CTAAGACGTAAAGGAGGAAAGAAAGACATGAGTACAGGCCCTTCTTTTTCAACTAAAGACAATACGCTTG
AATACTTTGTGAAAGCTTCTAATAAACACGGCTTTTCACTTGATATTTCATTAAATGTAAACGGCGCTGT
GATTTCCGGTACCATGATTTCAGCAAAAGAATACTTTGATTACTTAAGCGAAACGTTTGAAGAAGGCAGT
GAAGTGGCTCAGGCGCTAAGCGAACAATTCTCTTTAGCAAGCGAAGCGAGCGAATCAAACGGAGAAGCAG
AAGCCCATTTTATTCATTTGAAAAATACAAAGATTTACTGTGGAGACAGTAAATCTACTCCTTCTAAAGG
CAAAATCTTTTGGAGAGGGAAAATAGCAGAAGTAGACGGGTTTTTCTTAGGAAAGATTTCTGATGCAAAA
TCAACGAGTAAAAAGAGTTCATAAAAAACGGCGGGGTGATTGCCCCGCCGTTTTTTAGTGATGTGATGAG
ATGTGCAGCTTCTTTTTTCGATACATGAGCGGAGTCATCTTCATTTCTTTTCGAAACTGATTAATAAAAT
AGCTTGTACTATTAAACCCTACTTGATAGGCGACTTCCGTCACATTTGCTTCTGCTTGCTGCAGTCCGGA
TTCGCGAACGCGTCTCGAGAGATCCGGCTGCTAACAAAGCCCGAAAGGAAGCTGAGTTGGCTGCTGCCAC
CGCTGAGCAATAACTAGCATAACCCCTTGGGGCCTCTAAACGGGTCTTGAGGGGTTTTTGCTGAAAGGAG
GAACTATATCCGACTAGTAGCCCGCCTAATGAGCGGGCTTTTTTTTAATTCCCCTATTTGTTTATTTTTC
TAAATACATTCAAATATGTATCCGCTCATGAGACAATAACCCTGATAAATGCTTCAATAATATTGAAAAA
GGAAGAGTATGAGTATTCAACATTTCCGTGTCGCCCTTATTCCCTTTTTTGCGGCATTTTGCCTTCCTGT
TTTTGCTCACCCAGAAACGCTCGTGAAAGTAAAAGACGCAGAGGACCAATTGGGGGCACGAGTGGGATAC
ATAGAACTGGACTTGAATAGCGGTAAAATCCTTGAGAGTTTTCGCCCTGAAGAGCGTTTTCCAATGATGA
GCACTTTCAAAGTTCTGCTATGTGGAGCAGTATTATCCCGTGTAGATGCGGGGCAAGAGCAACTCGGACG
ACGAATACACTATTCGCAGAATGACTTGGTTGAATACTCCCCAGTGACAGAAAAGCACCTTACGGACGGA
ATGACGGTAAGAGAATTATGTAGTGCCGCCATAACGATGAGTGATAACACTGCGGCGAACTTACTTCTGA
CAACCATCGGTGGACCGAAGGAATTAACCGCTTTTTTGCACAATATGGGAGACCATGTAACTCGCCTTGA
CCGTTGGGAACCAGAACTGAATGAAGCCATACCAAACGACGAGCGAGACACCACAATGCCTGCGGCAATG
GCAACAACATTACGCAAACTATTAACTGGCGAACTACTTACTCTGGCTTCACGGCAACAATTAATAGACT
GGCTTGAAGCGGATAAAGTTGCAGGACCACTACTGCGTTCGGCACTTCCTGCTGGCTGGTTTATTGCTGA
TAAATCTGGGGCAGGAGAGCGTGGTTCACGGGGTATCATTGCCGCACTTGGACCAGATGGTAAGCCTTCC
CGTATCGTAGTTATCTACACGACGGGTAGTCAGGCAACTATGGACGAACGAAATAGACAGATTGCTGAAA
TAGGGGCTTCACTGATTAAGCATTGGTAAACCGATACAATTAAAGGCTCCTTTTGGAGCCTTTTTTTTTG
GACGGACCGGTAGAAAAGATCAAAGGATCTTCTTGAGATCCTTTTTTTCTGCGCGTAATCTGCTGCTTGC
AAACAAAAAAACCACCGCTACCAGCGGTGGTTTGTTTGCCGGATCAAGAGCTACCAACTCTTTTTCCGAA
GGTAACTGGCTTCAGCAGAGCGCAGATACCAAATACTGTCCTTCTAGTGTAGCCGTAGTTAGGCCACCAC
TTCAAGAACTCTGTAGCACCGCCTACATACCTCGCTCTGCTAATCCTGTTACCAGTGGCTGCTGCCAGTG
GCGATAAGTCGTGTCTTACCGGGTTGGACTCAAGACGATAGTTACCGGATAAGGCGCAGCGGTCGGGCTG
AACGGGGGGTTCGTGCACACAGCCCAGCTTGGAGCGAACGACCTACACCGAACTGAGATACCTACAGCGT
GAGCTATGAGAAAGCGCCACGCTTCCCGAAGGGAGAAAGGCGGACAGGTATCCGGTAAGCGGCAGGGTCG
GAACAGGAGAGCGCACGAGGGAGCTTCCAGGGGGAAACGCCTGGTATCTTTATAGTCCTGTCGGGTTTCG
CCACCTCTGACTTGAGCGTCGATTTTTGTGATGCTCGTCAGGGGGGCGGAGCCTATGGAAA
